Addgene plasmid #157863: pD451-pA-APEX2
Purpose: Bacterial expression plasmid to express pA-APEX2 for antibody-based biotin proximity labeling
Depositing lab: Alex Kentsis. Depositing organization: Memorial Sloan-Kettering Cancer Center.
Backbone
  Vector backbone: pD451
  Backbone manufacturer: ATUM
  Vector type: Bacterial Expression
Growth in bacteria
  Bacterial resistance: Kanamycin, 50 μg/mL
  Growth temperature: 37°C
  Growth strain: DH5alpha
  Copy number: High Copy
Gene/Insert
  Gene/Insert name: pA-APEX2
  Species: Synthetic
  Cloning method: Unknown
  Sequencing primers: 5′ TAACGTAAAAACCCGCTTCG; 3′ GGCTTTCGTTCAGCTTTTTG
Resource information
  A portion of this plasmid was derived from a plasmid made by: ATUM
Terms and licenses: Academic/Nonprofit Terms; Industry Terms: Not Available to Industry
How to cite: pD451-pA-APEX2 was a gift from Alex Kentsis (Addgene plasmid # 157863 ; http://n2t.net/addgene:157863 ; RRID:Addgene_157863)
