[The description below was written by a language model from this plasmid's Addgene catalogue record and pLannotate feature annotations shown in this document.]
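Description:
pD451-pA-APEX2 is a bacterial expression plasmid of about 5.2 kb built on the commercial pD451 backbone from ATUM. It replicates in E. coli at high copy from a ColE1/pUC-type origin and is selected with kanamycin through an aph(3')-Ia (KanR) gene that the annotation places downstream of a fragment of the AmpR (bla) promoter. The plasmid also carries its own lacI gene with its promoter, supplying the lac repressor needed to keep expression off until induction. Fragments of the rrnB T1 and T2 terminators, together with a 5S rRNA segment, flank the functional modules and probably insulate them from read-through transcription. The short lacZα and extra KanR fragments appear to be incidental annotation hits.

The payload is a synthetic fusion open reading frame, pA-APEX2, driven by a T7 promoter immediately followed by a lac operator and closed by a T7 terminator. This gives IPTG-inducible expression in hosts that supply T7 RNA polymerase. The upstream part of the fusion matches a fragment of Staphylococcus aureus protein A (spa), containing immunoglobulin-binding domains. The downstream part matches a plant cytosolic ascorbate peroxidase (annotated against pea APX1), corresponding to the engineered peroxidase APEX2. No purification or epitope tag is annotated, and the record does not state the cloning method.

The stated purpose is to produce recombinant pA-APEX2 protein for antibody-based biotin proximity labeling. The protein A moiety docks the peroxidase onto an antibody bound to its target. APEX2, given a biotin-phenol substrate and hydrogen peroxide, then biotinylates nearby molecules for subsequent capture and identification.
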