Features (pLannotate 1.2.2; 15 found; start..end, strand, type, name):
    547..1135    +  rep_origin     ori: high-copy-number ColE1/pMB1/pBR322/pUC origin of replication
   1360..1377    +  terminator     rrnB T2 terminator (fragment): transcription terminator T2 from the E. coli rrnB gene
   1402..1421    -  CDS            lacZα (fragment): LacZα fragment of β-galactosidase; lacZ fragment
   1885..1903    +  promoter       T7 promoter: promoter for bacteriophage T7 RNA polymerase
   1904..1928    +  protein_bind   lac operator: The lac repressor binds to the lac operator to inhibit transcription in E. coli. This inhibition can be relieved by adding lactose or isopropyl-β-D-thiogalactopyranoside (IPTG). lac repressor encoded by lacI
   1997..2413    +  CDS            spa (fragment): SPA_STAAE - Experimental evidence at protein level: Swiss-Prot protein existence level 1. Plays a role in the inhibition of the host innate and adaptive immune responses. Possesses five immunoglobulin-binding domains that capture both the fragment crystallizable region (Fc region) and the Fab region (part of Ig that identifies antigen) of immunoglobulins (By similarity). In turn, Staphylococcus aureus is protected from phagocytic killing via inhibition of Ig Fc region. In addition, the host elicited B-cell response is prevented due to a decrease of antibody-secreting cell proliferation that en
   2441..3187    +  CDS            APX1: APX1_PEA - Also known as APPX1. Experimental evidence at protein level: Swiss-Prot protein existence level 1. Plays a key role in hydrogen peroxide removal. From Pisum sativum (Garden pea).
   3214..3261    +  terminator     T7 terminator: transcription terminator for bacteriophage T7 RNA polymerase
   3321..3361    -  terminator     rrnB T1 terminator (fragment): transcription terminator T1 from the E. coli rrnB gene
   3363..3478    -  ncRNA          5S rRNA: Accession: RF00001 - 5S ribosomal RNA
   3509..3533    +  CDS            KanR (fragment): aminoglycoside phosphotransferase; aph(3')-Ia; confers resistance to kanamycin in bacteria or G418 (Geneticin®) in eukaryotes
   3563..3659    +  promoter       AmpR promoter (fragment): bla
   3662..4471    +  CDS            KanR: aminoglycoside phosphotransferase; aph(3')-Ia; confers resistance to kanamycin in bacteria or G418 (Geneticin®) in eukaryotes
   4480..4553    +  promoter       lacI promoter (fragment): lacI
   4554..458     +  CDS            lacI (across the origin): LACI_ECOLI - Experimental evidence at protein level: Swiss-Prot protein existence level 1. Repressor of the lactose operon. Binds allolactose as an inducer. From Escherichia coli (strain K12).
>Addgene plasmid #157863 | pD451-pA-APEX2 | addgene full sequence | sequence record 308764 | Addgene NGS Result
ATCAAATTCAGCCGATAGCGGAACGGGAAGGCGACTGGAGTGCCATGTCCGGTTTTCAACAAACCATGCA
AATGCTGAATGAGGGCATCGTTCCCACTGCGATGCTGGTTGCCAACGATCAGATGGCGCTGGGCGCAATG
CGCGCCATTACCGAGTCCGGGCTGCGCGTTGGTGCGGATATCTCGGTAGTGGGATACGACGATACCGAAG
ATAGCTCATGTTATATCCCGCCGTTAACCACCATCAAACAGGATTTTCGCCTGCTGGGGCAAACCAGCGT
GGACCGCTTGCTGCAACTCTCTCAGGGCCAGGCGGTGAAGGGCAATCAGCTGTTGCCAGTCTCACTGGTG
AAAAGAAAAACCACCCTGGCGCCCAATACGCAAACCGCCTCTCCCCGCGCGTTGGCCGATTCATTAATGC
AGCTGGCACGACAGGTTTCCCGACTGGAAAGCGGGCAGTGACTCATGACCAAAATCCCTTAACGTGAGTT
ACGCGCGCGTCGTTCCACTGAGCGTCAGACCCCGTAGAAAAGATCAAAGGATCTTCTTGAGATCCTTTTT
TTCTGCGCGTAATCTGCTGCTTGCAAACAAAAAAACCACCGCTACCAGCGGTGGTTTGTTTGCCGGATCA
AGAGCTACCAACTCTTTTTCCGAAGGTAACTGGCTTCAGCAGAGCGCAGATACCAAATACTGTTCTTCTA
GTGTAGCCGTAGTTAGCCCACCACTTCAAGAACTCTGTAGCACCGCCTACATACCTCGCTCTGCTAATCC
TGTTACCAGTGGCTGCTGCCAGTGGCGATAAGTCGTGTCTTACCGGGTTGGACTCAAGACGATAGTTACC
GGATAAGGCGCAGCGGTCGGGCTGAACGGGGGGTTCGTGCACACAGCCCAGCTTGGAGCGAACGACCTAC
ACCGAACTGAGATACCTACAGCGTGAGCTATGAGAAAGCGCCACGCTTCCCGAAGGGAGAAAGGCGGACA
GGTATCCGGTAAGCGGCAGGGTCGGAACAGGAGAGCGCACGAGGGAGCTTCCAGGGGGAAACGCCTGGTA
TCTTTATAGTCCTGTCGGGTTTCGCCACCTCTGACTTGAGCGTCGATTTTTGTGATGCTCGTCAGGGGGG
CGGAGCCTATGGAAAAACGCCAGCAACGCGGCCTTTTTACGGTTCCTGGCCTTTTGCTGGCCTTTTGCTC
ACATGTTCTTTCCTGCGTTATCCCCTGATTCTGTGGATAACCGTATTACCGCCTTTGAGTGAGCTGATAC
CGCTCGCCGCAGCCGAACGACCGAGCGCAGCGAGTCAGTGAGCGAGGAAGCGGAAGGCGAGAGTAGGGAA
CTGCCAGGCATCAAACTAAGCAGAAGGCCCCTGACGGATGGCCTTTTTGCGTTTCTACAAACTCTTTCTG
TGTTGTAAAACGACGGCCAGTCTTAAGCTCGGGCCCCCTGGGCGGTTCTGATAACGAGTAATCGTTAATC
CGCAAATAACGTAAAAACCCGCTTCGGCGGGTTTTTTTATGGGGGGAGTTTAGGGAAAGAGCATTTGTCA
GAATATTTAAGGGCGCCTGTCACTTTGCTTGATATATGAGAATTATTTAACCTTATAAATGAGAAAAAAG
CAACGCACTTTAAATAAGATACGTTGCTTTTTCGATTGATGAACACCTATAATTAAACTATTCATCTATT
ATTTATGATTTTTTGTATATACAATATTTCTAGTTTGTTAAAGAGAATTAAGAAAATAAATCTCGAAAAT
AATAAAGGGAAAATCAGTTTTTGATATCAAAATTATACATGTCAACGATAATACAAAATATAATACAAAC
TATAAGATGTTATCAGTATTTATTATGCATTTAGAATAAATTTTGTGTCGCCCTTCCGCGAAATTAATAC
GACTCACTATAGGGGAATTGTGAGCGGATAACAATTCCCCTCTAGAAATAATTTTGTTTAACTTTTTGAG
ACCTTAAGGAGGTAAAAAATGACCATGATCACCCCGAGCCTGAAAGATGACCCGAGCCAGAGCGCAAACC
TGTTGTCCGAGGCCAAAAAGCTGAACGAAAGCCAGGCGCCGAAAGCTGACAATAAGTTCAATAAAGAACA
ACAGAATGCCTTTTATGAAATTCTTCACTTACCGAATCTGAACGAAGAACAGCGCAATGGCTTTATCCAG
AGCTTGAAAGATGATCCGAGCCAGTCCGCGAACCTGTTGGCCGAGGCCAAGAAACTGAACGACGCTCAAG
CACCGAAAGCCGATAACAAGTTTAACAAAGAACAGCAGAATGCGTTCTACGAAATTCTGCATTTGCCGAA
CCTCACCGAAGAACAACGTAATGGTTTCATCCAGTCTCTGAAAGACGACCCGTCGGTCAGCAAAGAAATC
CTGGCTGAGGCGAAAAAGTTGAACGACGCCCAAGCCCCGAAAGACGATGACAAAGAATTTGGCAAAAGCT
ATCCAACGGTCAGCGCGGATTATCAAGATGCAGTGGAGAAAGCGAAAAAGAAACTGCGTGGCTTCATTGC
GGAGAAGCGCTGCGCACCTCTGATGCTGCGTCTGGCATTCCATAGCGCGGGTACGTTCGACAAGGGCACC
AAGACCGGTGGCCCGTTTGGCACGATCAAGCACCCGGCAGAGCTGGCGCACTCAGCGAACAATGGTCTGG
ACATTGCAGTGCGTCTGCTGGAGCCGCTGAAAGCTGAGTTTCCGATTCTGAGCTACGCGGACTTCTATCA
GCTGGCGGGTGTCGTTGCGGTTGAAGTTACGGGTGGCCCAAAAGTGCCGTTTCACCCGGGTCGTGAGGAT
AAGCCTGAGCCGCCACCTGAGGGTCGCCTGCCGGATCCGACCAAGGGTAGCGATCATCTGCGCGACGTTT
TCGGCAAAGCGATGGGCCTGACGGATCAAGACATTGTCGCTCTGAGCGGTGGCCACACTATCGGTGCAGC
GCATAAGGAACGTAGCGGTTTCGAGGGTCCGTGGACCTCTAATCCGCTGATCTTCGATAACTCTTACTTC
ACCGAGTTGCTGAGCGGTGAGAAAGAGGGCCTGCTGCAACTGCCGAGCGATAAGGCCCTGCTGTCCGACC
CGGTGTTTCGTCCGCTGGTTGACAAATACGCGGCAGACGAAGATGCGTTTTTCGCGGATTACGCAGAGGC
GCACCAAAAGCTGAGCGAGCTGGGTTTTGCGGACGCCTAGTAGTAGGGTTGAGGTCTCACCCCCTAGCAT
AACCCCTTGGGGCCTCTAAACGGGTCTTGAGGGGTTTTTTGCCCCTGAGACGCGTCAATCGAGTTCGTAC
CTAAGGGCGACACCCCCTAATTAGCCCGGGCGAAAGGCCCAGTCTTTCGACTGAGCCTTTCGTTTTATTT
GATGCCTGGCAGTTCCCTACTCTCGCATGGGGAGTCCCCACACTACCATCGGCGCTACGGCGTTTCACTT
CTGAGTTCGGCATGGGGTCAGGTGGGACCACCGCGCTACTGCCGCCAGGCAAACAAGGGGTGTTATGAGC
CATATTCAGGTATAAATGGGCTCGCGATAATGTTCAGAATTGGTTAATTGGTTGTAACACTGACCCCTAT
TTGTTTATTTTTCTAAATACATTCAAATATGTATCCGCTCATGAGACAATAACCCTGATAAATGCTTCAA
TAATATTGAAAAAGGAAGAATATGAGCCATATTCAACGGGAAACGTCGAGGCCGCGATTAAATTCCAACA
TGGATGCTGATTTATATGGGTATAAATGGGCTCGCGATAATGTCGGGCAATCAGGTGCGACAATCTATCG
CTTGTATGGGAAGCCCGATGCGCCAGAGTTGTTTCTGAAACATGGCAAAGGTAGCGTTGCCAATGATGTT
ACAGATGAGATGGTCAGACTAAACTGGCTGACGGAATTTATGCCACTTCCGACCATCAAGCATTTTATCC
GTACTCCTGATGATGCATGGTTACTCACCACTGCGATCCCCGGAAAAACAGCGTTCCAGGTATTAGAAGA
ATATCCTGATTCAGGTGAAAATATTGTTGATGCGCTGGCAGTGTTCCTGCGCCGGTTGCACTCGATTCCT
GTTTGTAATTGTCCTTTTAACAGCGATCGCGTATTTCGCCTCGCTCAGGCGCAATCACGAATGAATAACG
GTTTGGTTGATGCGAGTGATTTTGATGACGAGCGTAATGGCTGGCCTGTTGAACAAGTCTGGAAAGAAAT
GCATAAACTTTTGCCATTCTCACCGGATTCAGTCGTCACTCATGGTGATTTCTCACTTGATAACCTTATT
TTTGACGAGGGGAAATTAATAGGTTGTATTGATGTTGGACGAGTCGGAATCGCAGACCGATACCAGGATC
TTGCCATCCTATGGAACTGCCTCGGTGAGTTTTCTCCTTCATTACAGAAACGGCTTTTTCAAAAATATGG
TATTGATAATCCTGATATGAATAAATTGCAATTTCATTTGATGCTCGATGAGTTTTTCTAAGCGGCGCGC
CATCGAATGGCGCAAAACCTTTCGCGGTATGGCATGATAGCGCCCGGAAGAGAGTCAATTCAGGGTGGTG
AATATGAAACCAGTAACGTTATACGATGTCGCAGAGTATGCCGGTGTCTCTTATCAGACCGTTTCCCGCG
TGGTGAACCAGGCCAGCCACGTTTCTGCGAAAACGCGGGAAAAAGTGGAAGCGGCGATGGCGGAGCTGAA
TTACATTCCCAACCGCGTGGCACAACAACTGGCGGGCAAACAGTCGTTGCTGATTGGCGTTGCCACCTCC
AGTCTGGCCCTGCACGCGCCGTCGCAAATTGTCGCGGCGATTAAATCTCGCGCCGATCAACTGGGTGCCA
GCGTGGTGGTGTCGATGGTAGAACGAAGCGGCGTCGAAGCCTGTAAAGCGGCGGTGCACAATCTTCTCGC
GCAACGCGTCAGTGGGCTGATCATTAACTATCCGCTGGATGACCAGGATGCCATTGCTGTGGAAGCTGCC
TGCACTAATGTTCCGGCGTTATTTCTTGATGTCTCTGACCAGACACCCATCAACAGTATTATTTTCTCCC
ATGAGGACGGTACGCGACTGGGCGTGGAGCATCTGGTCGCATTGGGTCACCAGCAAATCGCGCTGTTAGC
GGGCCCATTAAGTTCTGTCTCGGCGCGTCTGCGTCTGGCTGGCTGGCATAAATATCTCACTCGCA
