>Addgene plasmid #157863 | pD451-pA-APEX2 | depositor partial sequence | sequence record 304737 | pD451-pA-APEX2 sequence 1218 bps
ATGACCATGATCACCCCGAGCCTGAAAGATGACCCGAGCCAGAGCGCAAACCTGTTGTCCGAGGCCAAAA
AGCTGAACGAAAGCCAGGCGCCGAAAGCTGACAATAAGTTCAATAAAGAACAACAGAATGCCTTTTATGA
AATTCTTCACTTACCGAATCTGAACGAAGAACAGCGCAATGGCTTTATCCAGAGCTTGAAAGATGATCCG
AGCCAGTCCGCGAACCTGTTGGCCGAGGCCAAGAAACTGAACGACGCTCAAGCACCGAAAGCCGATAACA
AGTTTAACAAAGAACAGCAGAATGCGTTCTACGAAATTCTGCATTTGCCGAACCTCACCGAAGAACAACG
TAATGGTTTCATCCAGTCTCTGAAAGACGACCCGTCGGTCAGCAAAGAAATCCTGGCTGAGGCGAAAAAG
TTGAACGACGCCCAAGCCCCGAAAGACGATGACAAAGAATTTGGCAAAAGCTATCCAACGGTCAGCGCGG
ATTATCAAGATGCAGTGGAGAAAGCGAAAAAGAAACTGCGTGGCTTCATTGCGGAGAAGCGCTGCGCACC
TCTGATGCTGCGTCTGGCATTCCATAGCGCGGGTACGTTCGACAAGGGCACCAAGACCGGTGGCCCGTTT
GGCACGATCAAGCACCCGGCAGAGCTGGCGCACTCAGCGAACAATGGTCTGGACATTGCAGTGCGTCTGC
TGGAGCCGCTGAAAGCTGAGTTTCCGATTCTGAGCTACGCGGACTTCTATCAGCTGGCGGGTGTCGTTGC
GGTTGAAGTTACGGGTGGCCCAAAAGTGCCGTTTCACCCGGGTCGTGAGGATAAGCCTGAGCCGCCACCT
GAGGGTCGCCTGCCGGATCCGACCAAGGGTAGCGATCATCTGCGCGACGTTTTCGGCAAAGCGATGGGCC
TGACGGATCAAGACATTGTCGCTCTGAGCGGTGGCCACACTATCGGTGCAGCGCATAAGGAACGTAGCGG
TTTCGAGGGTCCGTGGACCTCTAATCCGCTGATCTTCGATAACTCTTACTTCACCGAGTTGCTGAGCGGT
GAGAAAGAGGGCCTGCTGCAACTGCCGAGCGATAAGGCCCTGCTGTCCGACCCGGTGTTTCGTCCGCTGG
TTGACAAATACGCGGCAGACGAAGATGCGTTTTTCGCGGATTACGCAGAGGCGCACCAAAAGCTGAGCGA
GCTGGGTTTTGCGGACGCCTAGTAGTAG
